Addgene plasmid #159909: pAAV-CMV-FLEX-SaCas9-U6-sgNts
Purpose: Mutagenesis of Nts
Depositing lab: Larry Zweifel. Depositing organization: University of Washington.
Backbone
  Vector backbone: pAAV-FLEX-SaCas9-U6-sgRNA
  Backbone manufacturer: Larry Zweifel (Addgene plasmid # 124844)
  Vector type: Mouse Targeting, AAV, CRISPR
Growth in bacteria
  Bacterial resistance: Ampicillin, 100 μg/mL
  Growth temperature: 37°C
  Growth strain: NEB Stable
  Copy number: High Copy
Gene/Insert
  Gene/Insert name: Nts
  gRNA/shRNA sequence: GACGTTATCAAGGATATCTTC
  Species: M. musculus (mouse)
  Entrez Gene: Nts (a.k.a. 5033428E16Rik, NMN-125, NN, NT, NT/N, NTS1)
  Cloning method: Restriction Enzyme; 5′ cloning site Unknown (unknown if destroyed); 3′ cloning site Unknown (unknown if destroyed)
Terms and licenses: Academic/Nonprofit Terms; Industry Terms: Not Available to Industry
How to cite: pAAV-CMV-FLEX-SaCas9-U6-sgNts was a gift from Larry Zweifel (Addgene plasmid # 159909 ; http://n2t.net/addgene:159909 ; RRID:Addgene_159909)
