[The description below was written by a language model from this plasmid's Addgene catalogue record and pLannotate feature annotations shown in this document.]
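Description:
pAAV-CMV-FLEX-SaCas9-U6-sgNts is an adeno-associated virus transfer plasmid for Cre-dependent CRISPR mutagenesis of the mouse neurotensin gene (Nts). It derives from the pAAV-FLEX-SaCas9-U6-sgRNA backbone, into which a guide sequence targeting Nts was inserted by restriction cloning; the cloning sites are not recorded. In bacteria the plasmid is maintained by a high-copy ColE1/pUC-type origin and selected with ampicillin through the β-lactamase gene, and it also carries an f1 phage origin. AAV2 inverted terminal repeats flank the payload so that it can be packaged into recombinant AAV. One ITR is annotated in full and the other only as fragments, which may reflect how hard these repeats are to sequence and annotate rather than a real truncation.

The payload combines both CRISPR components in a single vector, made possible by the compact Staphylococcus aureus Cas9. A CMV enhancer and promoter sit upstream of a FLEX (double-inverted) cassette in which the SaCas9 coding sequence, fused to a nucleoplasmin nuclear localization signal and a 3xHA epitope tag, lies in the antisense orientation between oppositely oriented pairs of lox2272 and loxP sites. A bGH polyadenylation signal follows the cassette. Without Cre no functional nuclease is made. In Cre-expressing cells, recombination at the incompatible lox pairs flips the cassette and locks it in the sense orientation, allowing expression of the HA-tagged nuclease. Downstream, a human U6 RNA polymerase III promoter constitutively drives the Nts guide joined to the Sa gRNA scaffold. The design therefore restricts Nts disruption to Cre-defined cell populations in mice following viral delivery.
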