Features (pLannotate 1.2.2; 26 found; start..end, strand, type, name):
      1..380     +  enhancer       CMV enhancer: human cytomegalovirus immediate early enhancer
    381..584     +  promoter       CMV promoter: human cytomegalovirus (CMV) immediate early promoter
    621..654     +  protein_bind   lox2272: Cre-mediated recombination occurs in the 8-bp core sequence (GGATACTT). lox2272 sites are compatible with each other, but incompatible with loxP or loxN sites (Lee and Saito, 1988). Cre recombinase
    655..704     -  intron         β-globin intron (fragment): internally truncated intron from human β-globin
    705..738     +  protein_bind   loxP: Cre-mediated recombination occurs in the 8-bp core sequence (GCATACAT). Cre recombinase
    748..776     -  CDS            3xHA (fragment): three tandem HA epitope tags
    787..803     -  CDS            3xHA (fragment): three tandem HA epitope tags
    814..830     -  CDS            3xHA (fragment): three tandem HA epitope tags
    837..884     -  CDS            nucleoplasmin NLS: bipartite nuclear localization signal from nucleoplasmin
    885..4040    -  CDS            cas9: CAS9_STAAU - Experimental evidence at protein level: Swiss-Prot protein existence level 1. CRISPR (clustered regularly interspaced short palindromic repeat) is an adaptive immune system that provides protection against mobile genetic elements (viruses, transposable elements and conjugative plasmids). CRISPR clusters contain spacers, sequences complementary to antecedent mobile elements, and target invading nucleic acids. CRISPR clusters are transcribed and processed into CRISPR RNA (crRNA). In type II CRISPR systems correct processing of pre-crRNA requires a trans- encoded small RNA (tracrRNA)
   4117..4150    -  protein_bind   lox2272: Cre-mediated recombination occurs in the 8-bp core sequence (GGATACTT). lox2272 sites are compatible with each other, but incompatible with loxP or loxN sites (Lee and Saito, 1988). Cre recombinase
   4151..4200    -  intron         β-globin intron (fragment): internally truncated intron from human β-globin
   4201..4234    -  protein_bind   loxP: Cre-mediated recombination occurs in the 8-bp core sequence (GCATACAT). Cre recombinase
   4265..4376    +  polyA_signal   bGH poly(A) signal: bovine growth hormone polyadenylation signal
   4479..4719    +  promoter       U6 promoter: RNA polymerase III promoter for human U6 snRNA
   4749..4824    +  misc_RNA       Sa gRNA scaffold: guide RNA scaffold for the Staphylococcus aureus CRISPR/Cas9 system
   4838..4978    +  repeat_region  AAV2 ITR: inverted terminal repeat of adeno-associated virus serotype 2 inverted
   4983..5034    -  misc_feature   bom (fragment): basis of mobility region from pBR322
   5053..5508    +  rep_origin     f1 ori (sequence partly withheld): f1 bacteriophage origin of replication; arrow indicates direction of (+) strand synthesis
   5509..5558    -  misc_feature   bom (fragment): basis of mobility region from pBR322
   5660..5695    -  CDS            rop (fragment): Rop protein, which maintains plasmids at low copy number; rop
   5790..5894    +  promoter       AmpR promoter: bla
   5895..6755    +  CDS            AmpR: β-lactamase; bla; confers resistance to ampicillin, carbenicillin, and related antibiotics
   6926..7514    +  rep_origin     ori: high-copy-number ColE1/pMB1/pBR322/pUC origin of replication
   7587..7614    +  repeat_region  AAV2 ITR (fragment): inverted terminal repeat of adeno-associated virus serotype 2 inverted
   7643..7670    +  repeat_region  AAV2 ITR (fragment): inverted terminal repeat of adeno-associated virus serotype 2 inverted
>Addgene plasmid #159909 | pAAV-CMV-FLEX-SaCas9-U6-sgNts | addgene full sequence | sequence record 317315 | Addgene NGS Result
GACATTGATTATTGACTAGTTATTAATAGTAATCAATTACGGGGTCATTAGTTCATAGCCCATATATGGA
GTTCCGCGTTACATAACTTACGGTAAATGGCCCGCCTGGCTGACCGCCCAACGACCCCCGCCCATTGACG
TCAATAATGACGTATGTTCCCATAGTAACGCCAATAGGGACTTTCCATTGACGTCAATGGGTGGAGTATT
TACGGTAAACTGCCCACTTGGCAGTACATCAAGTGTATCATATGCCAAGTACGCCCCCTATTGACGTCAA
TGACGGTAAATGGCCCGCCTGGCATTATGCCCAGTACATGACCTTATGGGACTTTCCTACTTGGCAGTAC
ATCTACGTATTAGTCATCGCTATTACCATGGTGATGCGGTTTTGGCAGTACATCAATGGGCGTGGATAGC
GGTTTGACTCACGGGGATTTCCAAGTCTCCACCCCATTGACGTCAATGGGAGTTTGTTTTGGCACCAAAA
TCAACGGGACTTTCCAAAATGTCGTAACAACTCCGCCCCATTGACGCAAATGGGCGGTAGGCGTGTACGG
TGGGAGGTCTATATAAGCAGAGCTCTCTGGCTAACTACCGGTGCTAGCGTCGACTCCGGAATAACTTCGT
ATAGGATACTTTATACGAAGTTATGCAGAATGGTAGCTGGATTGTAGCTGCTATTAGCAATATGAAACCT
CTTAATAACTTCGTATAGCATACATTATACGAAGTTATGGCGCGCCTTAAGCGTAATCTGGAACATCGTA
TGGGTAAGCGTAATCTGGAACATCGTATGGGTAAGCGTAATCTGGAACATCGTATGGGTAGGATCCCTTT
TTCTTTTTTGCCTGGCCGGCCTTTTTCGTGGCCGCCGGCCTTTTGCCCTTTTTGATGATCTGAGGGTGCT
TCTTAGATTTCACTTCATACAGGTTGCCCAGAATGTCTGTGCTGTACTTCTTAATGCTCTGGGTCTTGGA
GGCGATTGTCTTAATGATCCTGGGGGGCCTCTTGTCGTTCATGTTTTCCAGGTACTCGCGGTAGGTGATG
TCGATCATGTTCACTTCGATCCGGTTCAGCAGGTCGTTGTTCACGCCGATCACTCTATACAGCTCGCCGT
TGATCTTGATCAGATCGTTGTTGTAGAAGGAGGCGATAAACTCGGCCTGGTTGCTGATCTTCTTCAGCTT
CTTAGCTTCCTCATAGCACTTGCTATTCACTTCGTAGTAGTTTTCTTTTTTGATCACATCCAGATTCTTC
ACGGTCACGAACTTGTACACGCCATTGTCCAGGTACACGTCGAATCTGTAGGGCTTCAGGGACAGCTTCA
CGACCTTGTTTCTGCTGTTGGGGTAGTCGTCGGTGATGTCCAGATGGGCGTTCAGTTTGTTGCCGTAATA
CTTAATCTTCTTGATCACGGGGCCGTTGTCCTTTTTGGAGTACTTGGTCAGGTAGTTCCCGGTTTCCTCG
TAGTACTTGTACAGGGGATTCTTCTCGTCGCCGTACTGTTCCATAATCAGCTTCAGTTTCTGGTAGGTCT
GGGGGTCGTGGTGGTACATCAGCAGCTTTTCGGGGCTCTTGTTGATCAGCTTTTTCAGCTTGTCATTGTC
CTTGTCGTACAGGCCGTTCAGATTGTTCACGATCAGGGTGTTGCCCTTGTCGTCCTTCCGGGTGGAGTAC
AGGGTGTCGTTAATCAGCTCTCTATTAGGCTTCTTGTCCACCCGGTGGCTGTACTTGTAGTCCTTGAAGT
CCTTAATGTGCTTGATCTGGTGGGGGGTGATGAAGATCTCTTTGTACTCCTGCTCGGTTTCGATCTCGGG
CATGCTCTCGGCCTGCTTTTCCTCGAACATCTGGTTTTCCATCACTTTTTTGGCCTTGTCCAGTTTCTTC
CACTCTTTGAAGATGAAATCGGCGTTGGCAATGATCAGGGCGTCCTCGGCGTGGTGCTTGTACCCCTTGT
TCCGCTCTTTCTTAAACTTCCACTTCCGCCGCAGAAAGCTGGTGAAGCCGCCATTGATGGACTTCACTTT
CACGTCCAGGTTGTTCACTCTGAAGTAGCTCCGCAGCAGGTTCATCAGGCCTCTGGTGGCGTATCTGGTA
TCCACCAGGTTCCGGTTGATGAAGTCTTTCTGCACGGAGAACCTGTTGATGTCCCGTTCTTCCAGCAGAT
ACTCTTTCTTGGTCTTGCTGATTCTGCCCTTGCCCTTGGCCAGATTCAGGATGTGCTTCTTGAAGGTTTC
GTAGCTGATCTTGCTGTCGCTGCTGCTCAGGTACTGGAATGGGGTCCGGTTGCCCTTCTTGCTGTTTTCT
TCCTGCTTCACGAGCACCTTGTTGTTGAAGCTGTTGTCGAAGGACACGCTTCTGGGGATGATGTGGTCCA
CCTCATAGTTGAAGGGGTTGTTCAGCAGATCTTCCAGAGGGATGGCTTCCAGGCTGTACAGGCACTTGCC
TTCCTGCATGTCGTGCAGCTTGATCTTCTCGATCAGGTACTTGGCGTTCTCTTTGCCGGTGGTCCGGATG
ATTTCCTCGATCCGCTCGTTGGTCTGCCGGTTCCGCTTCTGCATCTCGTTGATCATTTTCTGGGCGTCCT
TGGAGTTCTTCTCGCGGGCCAGCTCGATAATGATGTCGTTGGGCAGGCCGTACTTCTTGATGATGGCGTT
GATCACTTTGATGCTCTGGATGAAGCTTCTCTTCACGACGGGGCTCAGGATGAAGTCGTCCACCAGGGTG
GTGGGGATCTCTTTCTGCTGGGACAGGTCCACCTTCTTGGGCACCAGCTTCAGCCGGTTGAAGATAGCGA
TCTGGTTGTCGTTGGTGTGCCACAGCTCGTCCAGGATCAGGTTGATGGCCTTCAGGCTCAGGTTGTGGGT
GCCGGTATAGCCCTTCAGATTAGAGATCTGCTCGATCTCTTCCTGGGTCAGCTCGGAGTTCAGATTGGTC
AGTTCTTCCTGGATGTCCTCGCTGCTCTGGTAGATGGTCAGGATCTTGGCAATCTGATCCAGCAGCTCGG
CGTTCTCAATAATCTCTTTCCGGGCGGTAATGTCCTTGATGTCGTGGTACACCTTCAGGTTGGTGAACTC
GGGCTTGCCGGTGCTGGTCACTCTGTAGCCCTTAATATCCTCTTCGTTCACGAGGATTTCTTTGGCGATC
TGCTTCAGGGTGGGCTTCTTCTTCTGCTTGAACACGTTCTCGATGATCTGGAACTTCTCGTAATATTCCA
GCTTCTCGTTCTCGTCCCTGGTGATCACGAGATTGTTCAGGTCGTTCAGGGCGTTGTACAGGTCGGCGTT
GTAGGCGTACTTCACGCTCCGCAGTTCCTCGGGGAAGTAGGTGCAGTGGCCCATCAGCATCTCGTACCAT
TCTTTGATGTCCTTCCAGCCGAAGGGGCTGCCCTCGCCAGGTCCCTCATAGTAGGTCCGCCGGGTTTCCA
GCAGGTCGATGTAGGTGTCGATGAAGCTCTGGTCCAGCTGGTGGTAGGCCTTCTGCACCTTCAGCAGCTG
TTTGGCTTCTTTCACGTAGTCGCTGGTCTTGAATCTGTTGATGCTGCCCCGCACTTCGCCGTCTTTCTTC
AGCCGTTCCAGCTGCAGTTCGGCCACGTATTTCTCTTCCAGGGCCTTGCTGTTCCGGCTGATCTGCTCTT
TGGTGGACAGCTCGTTGCCGGTGTCCTCTTCCACCTCGTTCACGTTGTGCACGCCTCTTCTCTTGGCCAG
GTGCAGCAGGGCGGCAGAGAACTCTTCCTCGCTCAGCTTCTGGCTCAGGCCCTTCACTCTGGCCTCGTAG
GGGTTGATGCCGCTCAGCTCGCTGTGGTCGGTCAGCAGGTTGTAGTCGAACAGCAGCTTCTTCACTCTCT
GGATTCTATGCCGCCTCCGCCGCTTCAGCCTTCTGGCGCCTCTCTTGCTCCGCCTGCCCTCGTTGTTTTC
CACGTTGGCCTCTTTGAACAGCCGCACGCCGGCATCGATCACGTCCCGTGTCTCGTAGTCGATGATGCCG
TAGCCCACGCTGGTGATGCCGATGTCCAGGCCCAGGATGTAGTTCCGCTTGGCTGCTGGGACTCCGTGGA
TACCGACCTTCCGCTTCTTCTTTGGGGCCATGCGGCCGCTGCAGACCGGTGCTAGCATAACTTCGTATAA
AGTATCCTATACGAAGTTATTTGCCTTAACCCAGAAATTATCACTGTTATTCTTTAGAATGGTGCAAAGA
ATAACTTCGTATAATGTATGCTATACGAAGTTATGAATTCCTAGAGCTCGCTGATCAGCCTCGACTGTGC
CTTCTAGTTGCCAGCCATCTGTTGTTTGCCCCTCCCCCGTGCCTTCCTTGACCCTGGAAGGTGCCACTCC
CACTGTCCTTTCCTAATAAAATGAGGAAATTGCATCGCATTGTCTGAGTAGGTGTCATTCTATTCTGGGG
GGTGGGGTGGGGCAGGACAGCAAGGGGGAGGATTGGGAAGAGAATAGCAGGCATGCTGGGGAGGTACCGA
GGGCCTATTTCCCATGATTCCTTCATATTTGCATATACGATACAAGGCTGTTAGAGAGATAATTGGAATT
AATTTGACTGTAAACACAAAGATATTAGTACAAAATACGTGACGTAGAAAGTAATAATTTCTTGGGTAGT
TTGCAGTTTTAAAATTATGTTTTAAAATGGACTATCATATGCTTACCGTAACTTGAAAGTATTTCGATTT
CTTGGCTTTATATATCTTGTGGAAAGGACGAAACACCGACGTTATCAAGGATATCTTCGTTTTAGTACTC
TGGAAACAGAATCTACTAAAACAAGGCAAAATGCCGTGTTTATCTCGTCAACTTGTTGGCGAGATTTTTG
CGGCCGCAGGAACCCCTAGTGATGGAGTTGGCCACTCCCTCTCTGCGCGCTCGCTCGCTCACTGAGGCCG
GGCGACCAAAGGTCGCCCGACGCCCGGGCTTTGCCCGGGCGGCCTCAGTGAGCGAGCGAGCGCGCAGCTG
CCTGCAGGGGCGCCTGATGCGGTATTTTCTCCTTACGCATCTGTGCGGTATTTCACACCGCATA
[95 nt withheld, positions 5035-5129]
T
[46 nt withheld, positions 5131-5176]
C
[141 nt withheld, positions 5178-5318]
CCTTTGACGTTGGAGTCCACGTTCTTT
[37 nt withheld, positions 5346-5382]
ACTCTATCTCGGGCTATTCTTTTGATTTATAAGGGATTTTGCCGATTTCGGTCTATTGGTTAAAAAATGA
GCTGATTTAACAAAAATTTAACGCGAATTTTAACAAAATATTAACGTTTACAATTTTATGGTGCACTCTC
AGTACAATCTGCTCTGATGCCGCATAGTTAAGCCAGCCCCGACACCCGCCAACACCCGCTGACGCGCCCT
GACGGGCTTGTCTGCTCCCGGCATCCGCTTACAGACAAGCTGTGACCGTCTCCGGGAGCTGCATGTGTCA
GAGGTTTTCACCGTCATCACCGAAACGCGCGAGACGAAAGGGCCTCGTGATACGCCTATTTTTATAGGTT
AATGTCATGATAATAATGGTTTCTTAGACGTCAGGTGGCACTTTTCGGGGAAATGTGCGCGGAACCCCTA
TTTGTTTATTTTTCTAAATACATTCAAATATGTATCCGCTCATGAGACAATAACCCTGATAAATGCTTCA
ATAATATTGAAAAAGGAAGAGTATGAGTATTCAACATTTCCGTGTCGCCCTTATTCCCTTTTTTGCGGCA
TTTTGCCTTCCTGTTTTTGCTCACCCAGAAACGCTGGTGAAAGTAAAAGATGCTGAAGATCAGTTGGGTG
CACGAGTGGGTTACATCGAACTGGATCTCAACAGCGGTAAGATCCTTGAGAGTTTTCGCCCCGAAGAACG
TTTTCCAATGATGAGCACTTTTAAAGTTCTGCTATGTGGCGCGGTATTATCCCGTATTGACGCCGGGCAA
GAGCAACTCGGTCGCCGCATACACTATTCTCAGAATGACTTGGTTGAGTACTCACCAGTCACAGAAAAGC
ATCTTACGGATGGCATGACAGTAAGAGAATTATGCAGTGCTGCCATAACCATGAGTGATAACACTGCGGC
CAACTTACTTCTGACAACGATCGGAGGACCGAAGGAGCTAACCGCTTTTTTGCACAACATGGGGGATCAT
GTAACTCGCCTTGATCGTTGGGAACCGGAGCTGAATGAAGCCATACCAAACGACGAGCGTGACACCACGA
TGCCTGTAGCAATGGCAACAACGTTGCGCAAACTATTAACTGGCGAACTACTTACTCTAGCTTCCCGGCA
ACAATTAATAGACTGGATGGAGGCGGATAAAGTTGCAGGACCACTTCTGCGCTCGGCCCTTCCGGCTGGC
TGGTTTATTGCTGATAAATCTGGAGCCGGTGAGCGTGGAAGCCGCGGTATCATTGCAGCACTGGGGCCAG
ATGGTAAGCCCTCCCGTATCGTAGTTATCTACACGACGGGGAGTCAGGCAACTATGGATGAACGAAATAG
ACAGATCGCTGAGATAGGTGCCTCACTGATTAAGCATTGGTAACTGTCAGACCAAGTTTACTCATATATA
CTTTAGATTGATTTAAAACTTCATTTTTAATTTAAAAGGATCTAGGTGAAGATCCTTTTTGATAATCTCA
TGACCAAAATCCCTTAACGTGAGTTTTCGTTCCACTGAGCGTCAGACCCCGTAGAAAAGATCAAAGGATC
TTCTTGAGATCCTTTTTTTCTGCGCGTAATCTGCTGCTTGCAAACAAAAAAACCACCGCTACCAGCGGTG
GTTTGTTTGCCGGATCAAGAGCTACCAACTCTTTTTCCGAAGGTAACTGGCTTCAGCAGAGCGCAGATAC
CAAATACTGTTCTTCTAGTGTAGCCGTAGTTAGGCCACCACTTCAAGAACTCTGTAGCACCGCCTACATA
CCTCGCTCTGCTAATCCTGTTACCAGTGGCTGCTGCCAGTGGCGATAAGTCGTGTCTTACCGGGTTGGAC
TCAAGACGATAGTTACCGGATAAGGCGCAGCGGTCGGGCTGAACGGGGGGTTCGTGCACACAGCCCAGCT
TGGAGCGAACGACCTACACCGAACTGAGATACCTACAGCGTGAGCTATGAGAAAGCGCCACGCTTCCCGA
AGGGAGAAAGGCGGACAGGTATCCGGTAAGCGGCAGGGTCGGAACAGGAGAGCGCACGAGGGAGCTTCCA
GGGGGAAACGCCTGGTATCTTTATAGTCCTGTCGGGTTTCGCCACCTCTGACTTGAGCGTCGATTTTTGT
GATGCTCGTCAGGGGGGCGGAGCCTATGGAAAAACGCCAGCAACGCGGCCTTTTTACGGTTCCTGGCCTT
TTGCTGGCCTTTTGCTCACATGTCCTGCAGGCAGCTGCGCGCTCGCTCGCTCACTGAGGCCGCCCGGGCG
TCGGGCGACCTTTGGTCGCCCGGCCTCAGTGAGCGAGCGAGCGCGCAGAGAGGGAGTGGCCAACTCCATC
ACTAGGGGTTCCTGCGGCCTCTAGACTCGAGGCGTT
